Addgene plasmid #83008: pDONR223_SENP6_WT_V5
Purpose: Gateway Donor vector containing SENP6, used as an over expression control for gene expression analysis. Part of the Target Accelerator Plasmid Collection.
Depositing lab: Jesse Boehm & Matthew Meyerson & David Root. Depositing organization: Broad Institute. Publication: High-throughput Phenotyping of Lung Cancer Somatic Mutations. Berger AH, Brooks AN, Wu X, Shrestha Y, Chouinard C, Piccioni F, Bagul M, Kamburov A, Imielinski M, Hogstrom L, Zhu C, Yang X, Pantel S, Sakai R, Watson J, Kaplan N, Campbell JD, Singh S, Root DE, Narayan R, Natoli T, Lahr DL, Tirosh I, Tamayo P, Getz G, Wong B, Doench J, Subramanian A, Golub TR, Meyerson M, Boehm JS. Cancer Cell. 2016 Aug 8;30(2):214-28. doi: 10.1016/j.ccell.2016.06.022. Epub 2016 Jul 28. PubMed 27478040.
Backbone
  Vector backbone: pDONR223
  Backbone manufacturer: Invitrogen
  Vector type: Gateway Entry vector
Growth in bacteria
  Bacterial resistance: Spectinomycin, 50 μg/mL
  Growth temperature: 37°C
  Growth strain: DH5alpha
  Copy number: High Copy
Gene/Insert
  Gene/Insert name: SENP6 (alt name: NM_001100409)
  Species: H. sapiens (human)
  Entrez Gene: SENP6 (a.k.a. SSP1, SUSP1)
  Promoter: None
  Cloning method: Gateway Cloning
  Sequencing primers: 5′ M13pUC-fwd; 3′ M13-Rev
Terms and licenses: Academic/Nonprofit Terms; Industry Terms: Not Available to Industry
Depositor comments: Open state: NO stop codon immediately follows insert
How to cite: pDONR223_SENP6_WT_V5 was a gift from Jesse Boehm & Matthew Meyerson & David Root (Addgene plasmid # 83008 ; http://n2t.net/addgene:83008 ; RRID:Addgene_83008)
