[The description below was written by a language model from this plasmid's Addgene catalogue record and pLannotate feature annotations shown in this document.]
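Description:
pDONR223_SENP6_WT_V5 is a Gateway entry clone built on the Invitrogen pDONR223 backbone, carrying the wild-type human SENP6 open reading frame (reference transcript NM_001100409). The sequenced plasmid is about 6.1 kb and is maintained in E. coli through a high-copy ColE1/pUC-type origin. Selection is with spectinomycin, conferred by the aadA aminoglycoside adenylyltransferase gene (SmR). An integron Pc promoter fragment and a short gentamicin-resistance gene remnant lie just upstream of this marker. rrnB T1 and T2 terminators sit upstream of the cloning region, where such terminators normally insulate an insert from read-through transcription. The small lacI and lacZα fragments annotated nearby appear to be backbone remnants.

The SENP6 coding sequence, roughly 3.3 kb, encodes a SUMO-specific protease that preferentially dismantles poly-SUMO2/3 chains and has roles in kinetochore assembly and in protecting PML and CENPI from degradation. It is flanked by two attL recombination sites, annotated by the software as attL3 and attL2, which allow LR Clonase-mediated transfer into attR destination vectors. The record lists no promoter for the insert. The only nearby promoter is a T7 promoter downstream of the second attL site on the opposite strand, so this plasmid is a shuttle clone rather than an expression construct.

The ORF is in the "open" configuration, with no stop codon immediately after the insert. This allows in-frame fusion to a C-terminal tag supplied by a destination vector. The "V5" in the name probably refers to that intended tagging, since no V5 feature is annotated in the entry clone itself. The clone belongs to the Target Accelerator Plasmid Collection and was used as an overexpression control in gene expression-based phenotyping of lung cancer somatic mutations.
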