Features (pLannotate 1.2.2; 12 found; start..end, strand, type, name):
    121..213     +  CDS            lacI (fragment): lac repressor; lacI; The lac repressor binds to the lac operator to inhibit transcription in E. coli. This inhibition can be relieved by adding lactose or isopropyl-β-D-thiogalactopyranoside (IPTG).
    268..295     -  terminator     rrnB T2 terminator: transcription terminator T2 from the E. coli rrnB gene
    427..470     +  terminator     rrnB T1 terminator: Escherichia coli rrnB; transcription terminator T1 from the E. coli rrnB gene
    517..553     -  CDS            lacZα (fragment): LacZα fragment of β-galactosidase; lacZ fragment
    570..665     +  protein_bind   attL3: mutant version of attL; recombination site for the Gateway® LR reaction LR Clonase™
    668..3982    +  CDS            SENP6: SENP6_HUMAN - Also known as KIAA0797, SSP1, SUSP1. Experimental evidence at protein level: Swiss-Prot protein existence level 1. Protease that deconjugates SUMO1, SUMO2 and SUMO3 from targeted proteins. Processes preferentially poly-SUMO2 and poly-SUMO3 chains, but does not efficiently process SUMO1, SUMO2 and SUMO3 precursors. Deconjugates SUMO1 from RXRA, leading to transcriptional activation. Involved in chromosome alignment and spindle assembly, by regulating the kinetochore CENPH-CENPI-CENPK complex. Desumoylates PML and CENPI, protecting them from degradation by the ubiquitin ligase RNF4
   3985..4083    -  protein_bind   attL2: mutant version of attL; recombination site for the Gateway® LR reaction LR Clonase™
   4101..4119    -  promoter       T7 promoter: promoter for bacteriophage T7 RNA polymerase
   4309..4332    +  promoter       Pc promoter (fragment): intI1 (promoter lies within the coding sequence); class 1 integron promoter
   4508..4564    +  CDS            GmR (fragment): gentamycin acetyltransferase; aacC1; confers resistance to gentamycin
   4571..5362    +  CDS            SmR: aminoglycoside adenylyltransferase (Murphy, 1985); aadA; confers resistance to spectinomycin and streptomycin
   5455..6043    +  rep_origin     ori: high-copy-number ColE1/pMB1/pBR322/pUC origin of replication
>Addgene plasmid #83008 | pDONR223_SENP6_WT_V5 | addgene full sequence | sequence record 162397 | Addgene NGS result
CTTTCCTGCGTTATCCCCTGATTCTGTGGATAACCGTATTACCGCCTTTGAGTGAGCTGATACCGCTCGC
CGCAGCCGAACGACCGAGCGCAGCGAGTCAGTGAGCGAGGAAGCGGAAGAGCGCCCAATACGCAAACCGC
CTCTCCCCGCGCGTTGGCCGATTCATTAATGCAGCTGGCACGACAGGTTTCCCGACTGGAAAGCGGGCAG
TGAGCGCAACGCAATTAATACGCGTACCGCTAGCCAGGAAGAGTTTGTAGAAACGCAAAAAGGCCATCCG
TCAGGATGGCCTTCTGCTTAGTTTGATGCCTGGCAGTTTATGGCGGGCGTCCTGCCCGCCACCCTCCGGG
CCGTTGCTTCACAACGTTCAAATCCGCTCCCGGCGGATTTGTCCTACTCAGGAGAGCGTTCACCGACAAA
CAACAGATAAAACGAAAGGCCCAGTCTTCCGACTGAGCCTTTCGTTTTATTTGATGCCTGGCAGTTCCCT
ACTCTCGCGTTAACGCTAGCATGGATGTTTTCCCAGTCACGACGTTGTAAAACGACGGCCAGTCTTAAGC
TCGGGCCCCAAATAATGATTTTATTTTGACTGATAGTGACCTGTTCGTTGCAACAAATTGATGAGCAATG
CTTTTTTATAATGCCAACTTTGTACAAAAAAGTTGGCATGGCGGCCGGCAAGAGCGGCGGTAGCGCAGGG
GAGATTACTTTTCTGGAAGCTTTGGCTAGATCAGAGTCTAAGAGAGATGGAGGTTTTAAAAATAATTGGA
GCTTTGATCATGAAGAAGAAAGTGAAGGAGATACAGATAAAGATGGGACAAATCTGCTCAGTGTGGATGA
AGATGAGGATTCTGAAACCTCAAAAGGAAAAAAGTTAAATCGTCGATCTGAAATTGTTGCTAATAGCTCT
GGTGAATTCATCTTGAAGACATATGTAAGACGAAACAAGTCTGAAAGTTTTAAAACTTTGAAAGGCAACC
CAATTGGACTTAACATGTTGAGCAACAATAAGAAATTGAGTGAAAATACGCAAAATACGTCATTATGTTC
TGGAACTGTAGTTCATGGTAGACGTTTTCATCATGCTCATGCACAGATACCAGTAGTAAAAACAGCAGCC
CAAAGGAAAGAATACCCACCTCATGTCCAAAAAGTTGAAATTAATCCTGTAAGGTTAAGTCGGCTCCAAG
GTGTTGAACGTATAATGAAGAAAACAGAAGAGTCCGAATCACAAGTGGAGCCTGAAATTAAGAGGAAAGT
ACAACAGAAACGGCACTGTAGTACCTATCAGCCTACTCCTCCTCTATCTCCTGCTTCAAAAAAATGTTTA
ACCCATTTAGAGGATTTGCAAAGAAATTGCAGACAAGCTATTACTTTGAATGAGTCTACTGGACCATTAT
TAAGAACGTCAATTCATCAGAATTCTGGAGGACAGAAGTCACAAAACACAGGATTAACAACCAAGAAGTT
TTATGGCAACAATGTGGAAAAGGTTCCAATTGATATTATTGTGAATTGTGATGACAGTAAACACACTTAT
TTACAGACTAATGGAAAAGTCATTTTACCTGGGGCAAAAATACCCAAAATCACAAACTTGAAAGAAAGGA
AAACAAGTTTGTCAGACCTAAATGATCCAATCATTTTGTCCAGTGATGATGATGATGACAACGACAGAAC
TAACAGAAGAGAAAGCATATCTCCTCAGCCTGCTGATTCAGCATGTTCTTCCCCTGCACCATCCACTGGA
AAAGTAGAAGCAGCGCTAAATGAAAATACTTGCAGAGCAGAGCGTGAACTACGAAGCATTCCAGAAGACT
CAGAGTTAAATACAGTTACATTGCCAAGAAAAGCAAGAATGAAAGACCAGTTTGGCAATTCTATTATCAA
CACACCTCTGAAACGTCGTAAAGTGTTTTCTCAAGAACCTCCAGATGCTTTAGCTTTAAGCTGCCAAAGT
TCCTTTGACAGTGTCATTTTAAACTGTCGAAGTATACGAGTAGGAACACTCTTCCGGCTGTTAATAGAGC
CTGTAATTTTTTGTTTAGATTTTATCAAGATACAGCTAGACGAACCAGACCATGATCCTGTAGAGATTAT
ATTAAATACCTCTGATCTAACTAAATGTGAATGGTGTAATGTCCGAAAATTACCTGTAGTGTTTCTTCAA
GCAATTCCAGCAGTTTATCAAAAGCTGAGCATCCAACTGCAAATGAATAAGGAGGATAAAGTTTGGAATG
ATTGTAAAGGAGTAAATAAATTAACAAATTTAGAAGAACAATATATAATTTTAATTTTTCAAAATGGCCT
TGATCCTCCGGCAAATATGGTATTTGAAAGTATCATTAATGAAATTGGTATAAAGAATAACATCTCCAAT
TTTTTTGCGAAAATTCCCTTTGAAGAAGCTAATGGCAGACTTGTTGCCTGTACAAGAACCTATGAAGAGA
GCATCAAAGGAAGTTGTGGGCAAAAGGAAAACAAAATTAAAACTGTATCATTTGAATCTAAAATACAACT
TAGAAGCAAACAAGAATTTCAGTTTTTTGATGAAGAAGAAGAAACTGGAGAAAACCACACCATCTTCATT
GGCCCAGTAGAAAAGTTGATAGTATATCCACCACCTCCAGCTAAGGGAGGCATCTCTGTTACCAATGAGG
ACCTGCACTGTCTAAATGAAGGAGAATTTTTAAATGATGTTATTATAGACTTTTATTTGAAATACTTGGT
GCTTGAAAAACTGAAGAAGGAAGACGCTGACCGAATTCATATATTCAGTTCTTTTTTCTATAAACGCCTT
AATCAGAGAGAGAGGAGAAATCATGAAACAACTAATCTGTCAATACAGCAAAAACGGCATGGGAGAGTAA
AAACATGGACCCGGCACGTAGATATTTTTGAGAAGGATTTTATTTTTGTACCCCTTAATGAAGCTGCACA
CTGGTTTTTGGCTGTTGTTTGTTTCCCCGGTTTGGAAAAACCAAAGTATGAACCTAATCCTCATTACCAT
GAAAATGCTGTCATACAGAAATGTTCAACTGTAGAGGACAGTTGTATTTCTTCTTCAGCCAGTGAAATGG
AGAGTTGTTCACAAAACTCTTCTGCCAAGCCTGTAATTAAGAAGATGCTAAACAAAAAACATTGCATAGC
TGTAATTGATTCCAATCCTGGGCAGGAAGAAAGTGACCCTCGTTATAAGAGAAACATATGCAGTGTAAAA
TACAGTGTGAAAAAAATAAATCATACTGCGAGTGAAAATGAAGAATTCAATAAAGGAGAATCTACATCCC
AGAAAGTTGCTGATAGGACTAAAAGTGAGAATGGCCTACAGAATGAAAGTTTAAGTTCCACACATCATAC
AGATGGCTTAAGCAAAATCAGACTAAACTATAGCGATGAATCACCTGAAGCTGGTAAAATGCTTGAAGAT
GAACTCGTCGACTTCTCAGAAGATCAGGATAACCAGGATGATAGCAGTGACGATGGATTCCTCGCTGATG
ACAACTGCAGTTCAGAAATAGGACAGTGGCATTTAAAGCCTACTATCTGTAAACAACCTTGTATCCTACT
TATGGACTCACTCCGAGGCCCTTCTCGGTCAAATGTTGTCAAAATTTTAAGAGAGTATTTAGAAGTGGAA
TGGGAAGTTAAAAAAGGAAGCAAAAGAAGTTTTTCCAAAGATGTTATGAAGGGCTCTAATCCAAAAGTAC
CACAGCAAAACAACTTCAGTGACTGTGGTGTATATGTATTGCAGTATGTAGAGAGCTTTTTTGAGAATCC
AATTCTCAGTTTTGAACTACCTATGAATTTGGCAAACTGGTTTCCTCCACCAAGAATGAGAACAAAAAGA
GAAGAAATCCGAAACATAATTCTGAAGCTACAGGAAGATCAGAGCAAAGAGAAAAGAAAGCATAAGGACA
CTTACTCAACAGAAGCACCTTTAGGCGAAGGAACAGAACAATATGTCAATAGTATCTCAGATTGCCCAAC
TTTCTTGTACAAAGTTGGCATTATAAGAAAGCATTGCTTATCAATTTGTTGCAACGAACAGGTCACTATC
AGTCAAAATAAAATCATTATTTGCCATCCAGCTGATATCCCCTATAGTGAGTCGTATTACATGGTCATAG
CTGTTTCCTGGCAGCTCTGGCCCGTGTCTCAAAATCTCTGATGTTACATTGCACAAGATAAAAATATATC
ATCATGCCTCCTCTAGACCAGCCAGGACAGAAATGCCTCGACTTCGCTGCTACCCAAGGTTGCCGGGTGA
CGCACACCGTGGAAACGGATGAAGGCACGAACCCAGTGGACATAAGCCTGTTCGGTTCGTAAGCTGTAAT
GCAAGTAGCGTATGCGCTCACGCAACTGGTCCAGAACCTTGACCGAACGCAGCGGTGGTAACGGCGCAGT
GGCGGTTTTCATGGCTTGTTATGACTGTTTTTTTGGGGTACAGTCTATGCCTCGGGCATCCAAGCAGCAA
GCGCGTTACGCCGTGGGTCGATGTTTGATGTTATGGAGCAGCAACGATGTTACGCAGCAGGGCAGTCGCC
CTAAAACAAAGTTAAACATTATGAGGGAAGCGGTGATCGCCGAAGTATCGACTCAACTATCAGAGGTAGT
TGGCGTCATCGAGCGCCATCTCGAACCGACGTTGCTGGCCGTACATTTGTACGGCTCCGCAGTGGATGGC
GGCCTGAAGCCACACAGTGATATTGATTTGCTGGTTACGGTGACCGTAAGGCTTGATGAAACAACGCGGC
GAGCTTTGATCAACGACCTTTTGGAAACTTCGGCTTCCCCTGGAGAGAGCGAGATTCTCCGCGCTGTAGA
AGTCACCATTGTTGTGCACGACGACATCATTCCGTGGCGTTATCCAGCTAAGCGCGAACTGCAATTTGGA
GAATGGCAGCGCAATGACATTCTTGCAGGTATCTTCGAGCCAGCCACGATCGACATTGATCTGGCTATCT
TGCTGACAAAAGCAAGAGAACATAGCGTTGCCTTGGTAGGTCCAGCGGCGGAGGAACTCTTTGATCCGGT
TCCTGAACAGGATCTATTTGAGGCGCTAAATGAAACCTTAACGCTATGGAACTCGCCGCCCGACTGGGCT
GGCGATGAGCGAAATGTAGTGCTTACGTTGTCCCGCATTTGGTACAGCGCAGTAACCGGCAAAATCGCGC
CGAAGGATGTCGCTGCCGACTGGGCAATGGAGCGCCTGCCGGCCCAGTATCAGCCCGTCATACTTGAAGC
TAGACAGGCTTATCTTGGACAAGAAGAAGATCGCTTGGCCTCGCGCGCAGATCAGTTGGAAGAATTTGTC
CACTACGTGAAAGGCGAGATCACCAAGGTAGTCGGCAAATAACCCTCGAGCCACCCATGACCAAAATCCC
TTAACGTGAGTTACGCGTCGTTCCACTGAGCGTCAGACCCCGTAGAAAAGATCAAAGGATCTTCTTGAGA
TCCTTTTTTTCTGCGCGTAATCTGCTGCTTGCAAACAAAAAAACCACCGCTACCAGCGGTGGTTTGTTTG
CCGGATCAAGAGCTACCAACTCTTTTTCCGAAGGTAACTGGCTTCAGCAGAGCGCAGATACCAAATACTG
TTCTTCTAGTGTAGCCGTAGTTAGGCCACCACTTCAAGAACTCTGTAGCACCGCCTACATACCTCGCTCT
GCTAATCCTGTTACCAGTGGCTGCTGCCAGTGGCGATAAGTCGTGTCTTACCGGGTTGGACTCAAGACGA
TAGTTACCGGATAAGGCGCAGCGGTCGGGCTGAACGGGGGGTTCGTGCACACAGCCCAGCTTGGAGCGAA
CGACCTACACCGAACTGAGATACCTACAGCGTGAGCTATGAGAAAGCGCCACGCTTCCCGAAGGGAGAAA
GGCGGACAGGTATCCGGTAAGCGGCAGGGTCGGAACAGGAGAGCGCACGAGGGAGCTTCCAGGGGGAAAC
GCCTGGTATCTTTATAGTCCTGTCGGGTTTCGCCACCTCTGACTTGAGCGTCGATTTTTGTGATGCTCGT
CAGGGGGGCGGAGCCTATGGAAAAACGCCAGCAACGCGGCCTTTTTACGGTTCCTGGCCTTTTGCTGGCC
TTTTGCTCACATGTT
