>Addgene plasmid #83008 | pDONR223_SENP6_WT_V5 | depositor partial sequence | sequence record 157734 | Insert sequence
ATGGCGGCCGGCAAGAGCGGCGGTAGCGCAGGGGAGATTACTTTTCTGGAAGCTTTGGCTAGATCAGAGT
CTAAGAGAGATGGAGGTTTTAAAAATAATTGGAGCTTTGATCATGAAGAAGAAAGTGAAGGAGATACAGA
TAAAGATGGGACAAATCTGCTCAGTGTGGATGAAGATGAGGATTCTGAAACCTCAAAAGGAAAAAAGTTA
AATCGTCGATCTGAAATTGTTGCTAATAGCTCTGGTGAATTCATCTTGAAGACATATGTAAGACGAAACA
AGTCTGAAAGTTTTAAAACTTTGAAAGGCAACCCAATTGGACTTAACATGTTGAGCAACAATAAGAAATT
GAGTGAAAATACGCAAAATACGTCATTATGTTCTGGAACTGTAGTTCATGGTAGACGTTTTCATCATGCT
CATGCACAGATACCAGTAGTAAAAACAGCAGCCCAAAGGAAAGAATACCCACCTCATGTCCAAAAAGTTG
AAATTAATCCTGTAAGGTTAAGTCGGCTCCAAGGTGTTGAACGTATAATGAAGAAAACAGAAGAGTCCGA
ATCACAAGTGGAGCCTGAAATTAAGAGGAAAGTACAACAGAAACGGCACTGTAGTACCTATCAGCCTACT
CCTCCTCTATCTCCTGCTTCAAAAAAATGTTTAACCCATTTAGAGGATTTGCAAAGAAATTGCAGACAAG
CTATTACTTTGAATGAGTCTACTGGACCATTATTAAGAACGTCAATTCATCAGAATTCTGGAGGACAGAA
GTCACAAAACACAGGATTAACAACCAAGAAGTTTTATGGCAACAATGTGGAAAAGGTTCCAATTGATATT
ATTGTGAATTGTGATGACAGTAAACACACTTATTTACAGACTAATGGAAAAGTCATTTTACCTGGGGCAA
AAATACCCAAAATCACAAACTTGAAAGAAAGGAAAACAAGTTTGTCAGACCTAAATGATCCAATCATTTT
GTCCAGTGATGATGATGATGACAACGACAGAACTAACAGAAGAGAAAGCATATCTCCTCAGCCTGCTGAT
TCAGCATGTTCTTCCCCTGCACCATCCACTGGAAAAGTAGAAGCAGCGCTAAATGAAAATACTTGCAGAG
CAGAGCGTGAACTACGAAGCATTCCAGAAGACTCAGAGTTAAATACAGTTACATTGCCAAGAAAAGCAAG
AATGAAAGACCAGTTTGGCAATTCTATTATCAACACACCTCTGAAACGTCGTAAAGTGTTTTCTCAAGAA
CCTCCAGATGCTTTAGCTTTAAGCTGCCAAAGTTCCTTTGACAGTGTCATTTTAAACTGTCGAAGTATAC
GAGTAGGAACACTCTTCCGGCTGTTAATAGAGCCTGTAATTTTTTGTTTAGATTTTATCAAGATACAGCT
AGACGAACCAGACCATGATCCTGTAGAGATTATATTAAATACCTCTGATCTAACTAAATGTGAATGGTGT
AATGTCCGAAAATTACCTGTAGTGTTTCTTCAAGCAATTCCAGCAGTTTATCAAAAGCTGAGCATCCAAC
TGCAAATGAATAAGGAGGATAAAGTTTGGAATGATTGTAAAGGAGTAAATAAATTAACAAATTTAGAAGA
ACAATATATAATTTTAATTTTTCAAAATGGCCTTGATCCTCCGGCAAATATGGTATTTGAAAGTATCATT
AATGAAATTGGTATAAAGAATAACATCTCCAATTTTTTTGCGAAAATTCCCTTTGAAGAAGCTAATGGCA
GACTTGTTGCCTGTACAAGAACCTATGAAGAGAGCATCAAAGGAAGTTGTGGGCAAAAGGAAAACAAAAT
TAAAACTGTATCATTTGAATCTAAAATACAACTTAGAAGCAAACAAGAATTTCAGTTTTTTGATGAAGAA
GAAGAAACTGGAGAAAACCACACCATCTTCATTGGCCCAGTAGAAAAGTTGATAGTATATCCACCACCTC
CAGCTAAGGGAGGCATCTCTGTTACCAATGAGGACCTGCACTGTCTAAATGAAGGAGAATTTTTAAATGA
TGTTATTATAGACTTTTATTTGAAATACTTGGTGCTTGAAAAACTGAAGAAGGAAGACGCTGACCGAATT
CATATATTCAGTTCTTTTTTCTATAAACGCCTTAATCAGAGAGAGAGGAGAAATCATGAAACAACTAATC
TGTCAATACAGCAAAAACGGCATGGGAGAGTAAAAACATGGACCCGGCACGTAGATATTTTTGAGAAGGA
TTTTATTTTTGTACCCCTTAATGAAGCTGCACACTGGTTTTTGGCTGTTGTTTGTTTCCCCGGTTTGGAA
AAACCAAAGTATGAACCTAATCCTCATTACCATGAAAATGCTGTCATACAGAAATGTTCAACTGTAGAGG
ACAGTTGTATTTCTTCTTCAGCCAGTGAAATGGAGAGTTGTTCACAAAACTCTTCTGCCAAGCCTGTAAT
TAAGAAGATGCTAAACAAAAAACATTGCATAGCTGTAATTGATTCCAATCCTGGGCAGGAAGAAAGTGAC
CCTCGTTATAAGAGAAACATATGCAGTGTAAAATACAGTGTGAAAAAAATAAATCATACTGCGAGTGAAA
ATGAAGAATTCAATAAAGGAGAATCTACATCCCAGAAAGTTGCTGATAGGACTAAAAGTGAGAATGGCCT
ACAGAATGAAAGTTTAAGTTCCACACATCATACAGATGGCTTAAGCAAAATCAGACTAAACTATAGCGAT
GAATCACCTGAAGCTGGTAAAATGCTTGAAGATGAACTCGTCGACTTCTCAGAAGATCAGGATAACCAGG
ATGATAGCAGTGACGATGGATTCCTCGCTGATGACAACTGCAGTTCAGAAATAGGACAGTGGCATTTAAA
GCCTACTATCTGTAAACAACCTTGTATCCTACTTATGGACTCACTCCGAGGCCCTTCTCGGTCAAATGTT
GTCAAAATTTTAAGAGAGTATTTAGAAGTGGAATGGGAAGTTAAAAAAGGAAGCAAAAGAAGTTTTTCCA
AAGATGTTATGAAGGGCTCTAATCCAAAAGTACCACAGCAAAACAACTTCAGTGACTGTGGTGTATATGT
ATTGCAGTATGTAGAGAGCTTTTTTGAGAATCCAATTCTCAGTTTTGAACTACCTATGAATTTGGCAAAC
TGGTTTCCTCCACCAAGAATGAGAACAAAAAGAGAAGAAATCCGAAACATAATTCTGAAGCTACAGGAAG
ATCAGAGCAAAGAGAAAAGAAAGCATAAGGACACTTACTCAACAGAAGCACCTTTAGGCGAAGGAACAGA
ACAATATGTCAATAGTATCTCAGATTGA
